Addgene plasmid #245562: pICSL30059
Purpose: Level 0 Golden Gate part N-Terminal Tag with overhangs CCAT - AATG
Depositing lab: Mark Youles. Depositing organization: Sainsbury Laboratory, Norwich.
Backbone
  Vector backbone: pICSL01002
  Backbone size w/o insert (bp): 2246
  Vector type: Synthetic Biology
Growth in bacteria
  Bacterial resistance: Spectinomycin, 50 μg/mL
  Growth temperature: 37°C
  Growth strain: DH5alpha
  Copy number: High Copy
Gene/Insert
  Gene/Insert name: N-Terminal tag Self-Cleaving tag compatible with ProteinSelect purification system
  Species: Synthetic
  Insert size (bp): 112
  Mutation: BsaI/BpiI sites removed by point-mutation
  Cloning method: Restriction Enzyme; 5′ cloning site BsaI (destroyed during cloning); 3′ cloning site BsaI (destroyed during cloning)
  Sequencing primers: 5′ TCACATGTTCTTTCCTGCG; 3′ GTCTCATGAGCGGATACATATTTGAATG
Terms and licenses: Academic/Nonprofit Terms; Industry Terms: Not Available to Industry
Depositor comments: Level 0 N-Terminal tag module used for GoldenGate assemblies using the MoClo overhang syntax
How to cite: pICSL30059 was a gift from Mark Youles (Addgene plasmid # 245562 ; http://n2t.net/addgene:245562 ; RRID:Addgene_245562)
