[The description below was written by a language model from this plasmid's Addgene catalogue record and pLannotate feature annotations shown in this document.]
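Description:
pICSL30059 is a Level 0 Golden Gate part plasmid for synthetic biology, built on the small pICSL01002 backbone and following the MoClo overhang syntax. It is a bacterial storage and donor vector rather than an expression construct. It replicates in E. coli at high copy from a ColE1/pUC-type origin and is selected with spectinomycin through the aadA aminoglycoside adenylyltransferase gene. An AmpR (bla) promoter annotated upstream of aadA, in the same orientation, may drive its expression. The short lacI, gentamicin acetyltransferase and integrase fragments picked up by automated annotation are most likely remnants of the sequences from which the backbone and resistance cassette were derived, not functional genes.

The payload is a 112 bp synthetic module encoding an N-terminal self-cleaving tag described as compatible with the ProteinSelect purification system. The feature table does not annotate the insert itself, and the record gives no further detail on the tag's composition or cleavage mechanism. The part is defined by the fusion overhangs CCAT and AATG, which correspond to the N-terminal tag position in the MoClo grammar, so the module can be placed between a promoter/5′ UTR part and a coding sequence part, fusing the tag in frame to the start of the protein of interest. Internal BsaI and BpiI sites were removed by point mutation so that the part survives Type IIS assembly reactions intact.

Typical use is as a reusable building block in one-pot Golden Gate assemblies of Level 1 transcription units, producing N-terminally tagged proteins for affinity purification, with the self-cleaving design presumably allowing tag removal. The record specifies no expression host, as this depends on the parts and acceptor vectors it is combined with.
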