Features (pLannotate 1.2.2; 6 found; start..end, strand, type, name):
    138..187     -  CDS            lacI (fragment): lac repressor; lacI; The lac repressor binds to the lac operator to inhibit transcription in E. coli. This inhibition can be relieved by adding lactose or isopropyl-β-D-thiogalactopyranoside (IPTG).
    370..958     -  rep_origin     ori: high-copy-number ColE1/pMB1/pBR322/pUC origin of replication
   1132..1920    -  CDS            aadA: S3AD_ECOLX - Experimental evidence at protein level: Swiss-Prot protein existence level 1. Mediates bacterial resistance to the antibiotics streptomycin and spectinomycin. From Escherichia coli.
   1927..1983    -  CDS            GmR (fragment): gentamycin acetyltransferase; aacC1; confers resistance to gentamycin
   2071..2151    +  CDS            int (fragment): INT2_ECOLX - Protein inferred from homology: Swiss-Prot protein existence level 3. Putative integrase believed to be involved in the insertion of antibiotic resistance genes into plasmids and transposons. From Escherichia coli.
   2142..2246    -  promoter       AmpR promoter: bla
>Addgene plasmid #245562 | pICSL30059 | addgene full sequence | sequence record 495558 | Addgene NGS Result
GGTCTCACCATGGTGAAAATTGTGAGCCGCAAAAGCCTGGGCGTGCAGAATGTGTATGATATTGGCGTGG
AAAAAGATCATAACTTTCTGCTGGCGAATGGCCTGATTGCGAGCAACGGAATGTGAGACCACGAGTGATT
AATGAATCGGCCAACGCGCGGGGAGAGGCGGTTTGCGTATTGGGCGCTCTTCCGCTTCCTCGCTCACTGA
CTCGCTGCGCTCGGTCGTTCGGCTGCGGCGAGCGGTATCAGCTCACTCAAAGGCGGTAATACGGTTATCC
ACAGAATCAGGGGATAACGCAGGAAAGAACATGTGAGCAAAAGGCCAGCAAAAGGCCAGGAACCGTAAAA
AGGCCGCGTTGCTGGCGTTTTTCCATAGGCTCCGCCCCCCTGACGAGCATCACAAAAATCGACGCTCAAG
TCAGAGGTGGCGAAACCCGACAGGACTATAAAGATACCAGGCGTTTCCCCCTGGAAGCTCCCTCGTGCGC
TCTCCTGTTCCGACCCTGCCGCTTACCGGATACCTGTCCGCCTTTCTCCCTTCGGGAAGCGTGGCGCTTT
CTCATAGCTCACGCTGTAGGTATCTCAGTTCGGTGTAGGTCGTTCGCTCCAAGCTGGGCTGTGTGCACGA
ACCCCCCGTTCAGCCCGACCGCTGCGCCTTATCCGGTAACTATCGTCTTGAGTCCAACCCGGTAAGACAC
GACTTATCGCCACTGGCAGCAGCCACTGGTAACAGGATTAGCAGAGCGAGGTATGTAGGCGGTGCTACAG
AGTTCTTGAAGTGGTGGCCTAACTACGGCTACACTAGAAGAACAGTATTTGGTATCTGCGCTCTGCTGAA
GCCAGTTACCTTCGGAAAAAGAGTTGGTAGCTCTTGATCCGGCAAACAAACCACCGCTGGTAGCGGTGGT
TTTTTTGTTTGCAAGCAGCAGATTACGCGCAGAAAAAAAGGATCTCAAGAAGATCCTTTGATCTTTTCTA
CGGGGTCTGACGCTCAGTGGAACGAAAACTCACGTTAAGGGATTTTGGTCATGAGATTATCAAAAAGGAT
CTTCACCTAGATCCTTTTAAATTAAAAATGAAGTTTTAAATCAATCTAAAGTATATATGAGTAAACTTGG
TCTGACAGTTATTTGCCGACTACCTTGGTGATCTCGCCTTTTACGTAATGGACAAATTCTTCCAACTGAT
CTGCGCGCGAGGCCAAGCGATCTTCTTCTTGTCCAAGATAAGCCTGTCTAGCTTCAAGTATGACGGGCTG
ATACTGGGCCGGCAGGCGCTCCATTGCCCAGTCGGCAGCGACATCCTTCGGCGCGATTTTGCCGGTTACT
GCGCTGTACCAAATGCGGGACAACGTAAGCACTACATTTCGCTCATCGCCAGCCCAGTCGGGCGGCGAGT
TCCATAGCGTTAAGGTTTCATTTAGCGCCTCAAATAGATCCTGTTCAGGAACCGGATCAAAGAGTTCCTC
CGCCGCTGGACCTACCAAGGCAACGCTATGTTCTCTTGCTTTTGTCAGCAAGATAGCCAGATCAATGTCG
ATCGTGGCTGGCTCGAAGATACCTGCAAGAATGTCATTGCGCTGCCATTCTCCAAATTGCAGTTCGCGCT
TAGCTGGATAACGCCACGGAATGATGTCGTCGTGCACAACAATGGTGACTTCTACAGCGCGGAGAATCTC
GCTCTCTCCAGGGGAAGCCGAAGTTTCCAAAAGGTCGTTGATCAAAGCTCGCCGCGTTGTTTCATCAAGC
CTTACGGTCACCGTAACCAGCAAATCAATATCGCTGTGTGGCTTCAGGCCGCCATCCACTGCGGAGCCGT
ACAAATGTACGGCCAGCAACGTCGGTTCGAGATGGCGCTCGATGACGCCAACTACCTCTGATAGTTGAGT
CGATACTTCGGCGATCACCGCTTCCCTCATGATGTTTAACTTTGTTTTAGGGCGACTGCCCTGCTGCGTA
ACATCGTTGCTGCTCCATAACATCAAACATCGACCCACGGCGTAACGCGCTTGCTGCTTGGATGCCCGAG
GCATAGACTGTACCCCAAAAAAAAACAGTCATAACAAGCCATGAAAACCGCCACTGCGCCGTTACCACCG
CTGCGTTCGGTCAAGGTTCTGGACCAGTTGCGTGAGCGCATACTCTTCCTTTTTCAATATTATTGAAGCA
TTTATCAGGGTTATTGTCTCATGAGCGGATACATATTTGAATGTATTTAGAAAAATAAACAAATAGGGGT
TCCGCGCACATTTCCCCGAAAAGTGCCACCTGACGTCTAAGAAACCATTATTATCATGACATTAACCTAT
AAAAATAGGCGTATCACGAGGCCCTTTCGTCCACTGAAGAGCCACTGT
